>Addgene plasmid #13386 | pDsRed1-N1 RanGAP | addgene full sequence | sequence record 159443 | Addgene NGS Result
ATATATGGAGTTCCGCGTTACATAACTTACGGTAAATGGCCCGCCTGGCTGACCGCCCAACGACCCCCGC
CCATTGACGTCAATAATGACGTATGTTCCCATAGTAACGCCAATAGGGACTTTCCATTGACGTCAATGGG
TGGAGTATTTACGGTAAACTGCCCACTTGGCAGTACATCAAGTGTATCATATGCCAAGTACGCCCCCTAT
TGACGTCAATGACGGTAAATGGCCCGCCTGGCATTATGCCCAGTACATGACCTTATGGGACTTTCCTACT
TGGCAGTACATCTACGTATTAGTCATCGCTATTACCATGGTGATGCGGTTTTGGCAGTACATCAATGGGC
GTGGATAGCGGTTTGACTCACGGGGATTTCCAAGTCTCCACCCCATTGACGTCAATGGGAGTTTGTTTTG
GCACCAAAATCAACGGGACTTTCCAAAATGTCGTAACAACTCCGCCCCATTGACGCAAATGGGCGGTAGG
CGTGTACGGTGGGAGGTCTATATAAGCAGAGCTGGTTTAGTGAACCGTCAGATCCGCTAGCGCTACCGGA
CTCAGATCTCGAGCTCAAGCTTCGAATTCTGCAGTCGACGGTACCGCGGGCCGGGATGGCCTCGGAAGAC
ATTGCCAAGCTGGCAGAGACACTTGCCAAGACTCAGGTGGCCGGGGGACAGCTGAGTTTCAAAGGCAAGA
GCCTCAAACTCAACACTGCAGAAGATGCTAAAGATGTGATTAAAGAGATTGAAGACTTTGACAGCTTGGA
GGCTCTGCGTCTGGAAGGCAACACAGTGGGCGTGGAAGCCGCCAGGGTCATCGCCAAGGCCTTAGAGAAG
AAGTCGGAGTTGAAGCGCTGCCACTGGAGTGACATGTTCACGGGAAGGCTGCGGACCGAGATCCCACCAG
CCCTGATCTCACTAGGGGAAGGACTCATCACAGCTGGGGCTCAGCTGGTGGAGCTGGACTTAAGCGACAA
CGCATTCGGGCCCGACGGTGTGCAAGGCTTCGAGGCCCTGCTCAAGAGCTCAGCCTGCTTCACCCTGCAG
GAACTCAAGCTCAACAACTGTGGCATGGGCATTGGCGGCGGCAAGATCCTGGCTGCAGCTCTGACCGAAT
GTCACCGGAAATCCAGTGCCCAAGGCAAGCCTCTGGCCCTGAAGGTCTTTGTGGCTGGCAGAAACCGTCT
GGAGAATGATGGCGCCACTGCCTTGGCAGAAGCTTTTAGGGTCATCGGGACCCTGGAGGAGGTCCACATG
CCACAGAATGGGATCAACCACCCTGGCATCACTGCCCTGGCCCAGGCTTTCGCTGTCAACCCCCTGCTGC
GGGTCATCAACCTGAATGACAACACCTTCACTGAGAAGGGCGCCGTGGCCATGGCCGAGACCTTGAAGAC
CTTGCGGCAGGTGGAGGTGATTAATTTTGGGGACTGCCTGGTGCGCTCCAAGGGTGCAGTTGCCATTGCA
GATGCCATCCGCGGCGGCCTGCCCAAGCTAAAGGAGCTGAACTTGTCATTCTGTGAGATCAAGAGGGATG
CTGCCCTGGCTGTTGCTGAGGCCATGGCAGACAAAGCTGAGCTGGAGAAGCTGGACCTGAATGGCAACAC
CCTGGGAGAAGAAGGCTGTGAACAGCTTCAGGAGGTGCTGGAGGGCTTCAACATGGCCAAGGTGCTGGCG
TCCCTCAGTGATGACGAGGACGAGGAGGAGGAGGAGGAAGGAGAAGAGGAAGAAGAGGAAGCAGAAGAAG
AGGAGGAGGAAGATGAGGAAGAGGAGGAAGAAGAGGAGGAGGAGGAGGAAGAAGAGCCTCAGCAGCGAGG
GCAGGGAGAGAAGTCAGCCACGCCCTCACGGAAGATTCTGGACCCTAACACTGGGGAGCCAGCTCCCGTG
CTGTCCTCCCCACCTCCTGCAGACGTCTCCACCTTCCTGGCTTTTCCCTCTCCAGAGAAGCTGCTGCGCC
TAGGGCCCAAGAGCTCCGTGCTGATAGCCCAGCAGACTGACACGTCTGACCCCGAGAAGGTGGTCTCTGC
CTTCCTAAAGGTGTCATCTGTGTTCAAGGACGAAGCTACTGTGAGGATGGCAGTGCAGGATGCAGTAGAT
GCCCTGATGCAGAAGGCTTTCAACTCCTCGTCCTTCAACTCCAACACCTTCCTCACCAGGCTCCTCGTGC
ACATGGGTCTGCTCAAGAGTGAAGACAAGGTCAAGGCCATTGCCAACCTGTACGGCCCCCTGATGGCGCT
GAACCACATGGTGCAGCAGGACTATTTCCCCAAGGCCCTTGCACCCCTGCTGCTGGCGTTCGTGACCAAG
CCCAACAGCGCCCTGGAATCCTGCTCCTTCGCCCGCCACAGTCTGCTGCAGACGCTGTACAAGGTCAAGG
GCAATTCTGCAGATATCCAGCACAGTGGCGGCCGCTCGAGGGATCCACCGGTCGCCACCATGGTGCGCTC
CTCCAAGAACGTCATCAAGGAGTTCATGCGCTTCAAGGTGCGCATGGAGGGCACCGTGAACGGCCACGAG
TTCGAGATCGAGGGCGAGGGCGAGGGCCGCCCCTACGAGGGCCACAACACCGTGAAGCTGAAGGTGACCA
AGGGCGGCCCCCTGCCCTTCGCCTGGGACATCCTGTCCCCCCAGTTCCAGTACGGCTCCAAGGTGTACGT
GAAGCACCCCGCCGACATCCCCGACTACAAGAAGCTGTCCTTCCCCGAGGGCTTCAAGTGGGAGCGCGTG
ATGAACTTCGAGGACGGCGGCGTGGTGACCGTGACCCAGGACTCCTCCCTGCAGGACGGCTGCTTCATCT
ACAAGGTGAAGTTCATCGGCGTGAACTTCCCCTCCGACGGCCCCGTAATGCAGAAGAAGACCATGGGCTG
GGAGGCCTCCACCGAGCGCCTGTACCCCCGCGACGGCGTGCTGAAGGGCGAGATCCACAAGGCCCTGAAG
CTGAAGGACGGCGGCCACTACCTGGTGGAGTTCAAGTCCATCTACATGGCCAAGAAGCCCGTGCAGCTGC
CCGGCTACTACTACGTGGACTCCAAGCTGGACATCACCTCCCACAACGAGGACTACACCATCGTGGAGCA
GTACGAGCGCACCGAGGGCCGCCACCACCTGTTCCTGTAGCGGCCGCGACTCTAGATCATAATCAGCCAT
ACCACATTTGTAGAGGTTTTACTTGCTTTAAAAAACCTCCCACACCTCCCCCTGAACCTGAAACATAAAA
TGAATGCAATTGTTGTTGTTAACTTGTTTATTGCAGCTTATAATGGTTACAAATAAAGCAATAGCATCAC
AAATTTCACAAATAAAGCATTTTTTTCACTGCATTCTAGTTGTGGTTTGTCCAAACTCATCAATGTATCT
TAAGGCGTAAATTGTAAGCGTTAATATTTTGTTAAAATTCGCGTTAAATTTTTGTTAAATCAGCTCATTT
TTTAACCAATAGGCCGAAATCGGCAAAATCCCTTATAAATCAAAAGAATAGACCGAGATAGGGT
[37 nt withheld, positions 3495-3531]
AAAGAACGTGGACTCCAACGTCAAAGG
[49 nt withheld, positions 3559-3607]
T
[91 nt withheld, positions 3609-3699]
G
[124 nt withheld, positions 3701-3824]
CAGGTGGCACTTTTCGGGGAAATGTGCGCGGAACCCCTATTTGTTTATTTTTCTAAATACATTCAAATAT
GTATCCGCTCATGAGACAATAACCCTGATAAATGCTTCAATAATATTGAAAAAGGAAGAGTCCTGAGGCG
GAAAGAACCAGCTGTGGAATGTGTGTCAGTTAGGGTGTGGAAAGTCCCCAGGCTCCCCAGCAGGCAGAAG
TATGCAAAGCATGCATCTCAATTAGTCAGCAACCAGGTGTGGAAAGTCCCCAGGCTCCCCAGCAGGCAGA
AGTATGCAAAGCATGCATCTCAATTAGTCAGCAACCATAGTCCCGCCCCTAACTCCGCCCATCCCGCCCC
TAACTCCGCCCAGTTCCGCCCATTCTCCGCCCCATGGCTGACTAATTTTTTTTATTTATGCAGAGGCCGA
GGCCGCCTCGGCCTCTGAGCTATTCCAGAAGTAGTGAGGAGGCTTTTTTGGAGGCCTAGGCTTTTGCAAA
GATCGATCAAGAGACAGGATGAGGATCGTTTCGCATGATTGAACAAGATGGATTGCACGCAGGTTCTCCG
GCCGCTTGGGTGGAGAGGCTATTCGGCTATGACTGGGCACAACAGACAATCGGCTGCTCTGATGCCGCCG
TGTTCCGGCTGTCAGCGCAGGGGCGCCCGGTTCTTTTTGTCAAGACCGACCTGTCCGGTGCCCTGAATGA
ACTGCAAGACGAGGCAGCGCGGCTATCGTGGCTGGCCACGACGGGCGTTCCTTGCGCAGCTGTGCTCGAC
GTTGTCACTGAAGCGGGAAGGGACTGGCTGCTATTGGGCGAAGTGCCGGGGCAGGATCTCCTGTCATCTC
ACCTTGCTCCTGCCGAGAAAGTATCCATCATGGCTGATGCAATGCGGCGGCTGCATACGCTTGATCCGGC
TACCTGCCCATTCGACCACCAAGCGAAACATCGCATCGAGCGAGCACGTACTCGGATGGAAGCCGGTCTT
GTCGATCAGGATGATCTGGACGAAGAGCATCAGGGGCTCGCGCCAGCCGAACTGTTCGCCAGGCTCAAGG
CGAGCATGCCCGACGGCGAGGATCTCGTCGTGACCCATGGCGATGCCTGCTTGCCGAATATCATGGTGGA
AAATGGCCGCTTTTCTGGATTCATCGACTGTGGCCGGCTGGGTGTGGCGGACCGCTATCAGGACATAGCG
TTGGCTACCCGTGATATTGCTGAAGAGCTTGGCGGCGAATGGGCTGACCGCTTCCTCGTGCTTTACGGTA
TCGCCGCTCCCGATTCGCAGCGCATCGCCTTCTATCGCCTTCTTGACGAGTTCTTCTGAGCGGGACTCTG
GGGTTCGAAATGACCGACCAAGCGACGCCCAACCTGCCATCACGAGATTTCGATTCCACCGCCGCCTTCT
ATGAAAGGTTGGGCTTCGGAATCGTTTTCCGGGACGCCGGCTGGATGATCCTCCAGCGCGGGGATCTCAT
GCTGGAGTTCTTCGCCCACCCTAGGGGGAGGCTAACTGAAACACGGAAGGAGACAATACCGGAAGGAACC
CGCGCTATGACGGCAATAAAAAGACAGAATAAAACGCACGGTGTTGGGTCGTTTGTTCATAAACGCGGGG
TTCGGTCCCAGGGCTGGCACTCTGTCGATACCCCACCGAGACCCCATTGGGGCCAATACGCCCGCGTTTC
TTCCTTTTCCCCACCCCACCCCCCAAGTTCGGGTGAAGGCCCAGGGCTCGCAGCCAACGTCGGGGCGGCA
GGCCCTGCCATAGCCTCAGGTTACTCATATATACTTTAGATTGATTTAAAACTTCATTTTTAATTTAAAA
GGATCTAGGTGAAGATCCTTTTTGATAATCTCATGACCAAAATCCCTTAACGTGAGTTTTCGTTCCACTG
AGCGTCAGACCCCGTAGAAAAGATCAAAGGATCTTCTTGAGATCCTTTTTTTCTGCGCGTAATCTGCTGC
TTGCAAACAAAAAAACCACCGCTACCAGCGGTGGTTTGTTTGCCGGATCAAGAGCTACCAACTCTTTTTC
CGAAGGTAACTGGCTTCAGCAGAGCGCAGATACCAAATACTGTTCTTCTAGTGTAGCCGTAGTTAGGCCA
CCACTTCAAGAACTCTGTAGCACCGCCTACATACCTCGCTCTGCTAATCCTGTTACCAGTGGCTGCTGCC
AGTGGCGATAAGTCGTGTCTTACCGGGTTGGACTCAAGACGATAGTTACCGGATAAGGCGCAGCGGTCGG
GCTGAACGGGGGGTTCGTGCACACAGCCCAGCTTGGAGCGAACGACCTACACCGAACTGAGATACCTACA
GCGTGAGCTATGAGAAAGCGCCACGCTTCCCGAAGGGAGAAAGGCGGACAGGTATCCGGTAAGCGGCAGG
GTCGGAACAGGAGAGCGCACGAGGGAGCTTCCAGGGGGAAACGCCTGGTATCTTTATAGTCCTGTCGGGT
TTCGCCACCTCTGACTTGAGCGTCGATTTTTGTGATGCTCGTCAGGGGGGCGGAGCCTATGGAAAAACGC
CAGCAACGCGGCCTTTTTACGGTTCCTGGCCTTTTGCTGGCCTTTTGCTCACATGTTCTTTCCTGCGTTA
TCCCCTGATTCTGTGGATAACCGTATTACCGCCATGCATTAGTTATTAATAGTAATCAATTACGGGGTCA
TTAGTTCATAGCCC
Features (pLannotate 1.2.2; 16 found; start..end, strand, type, name):
     16..319     +  enhancer       CMV enhancer: human cytomegalovirus immediate early enhancer
    320..523     +  promoter       CMV promoter: human cytomegalovirus (CMV) immediate early promoter
    546..612     +  misc_feature   MCS (fragment): multiple cloning site
    616..2376    +  CDS            RANGAP1: RAGP1_HUMAN - Also known as KIAA1835, SD. Experimental evidence at protein level: Swiss-Prot protein existence level 1. GTPase activator for RAN (PubMed:8146159, PubMed:8896452, PubMed:16428860). Converts cytoplasmic GTP-bound RAN to GDP-bound RAN, which is essential for RAN-mediated nuclear import and export (PubMed:8896452, PubMed:27160050). Mediates dissociation of cargo from nuclear export complexes containing XPO1, RAN and RANBP2 after nuclear export (PubMed:27160050). From Homo sapiens (Human).
   2440..3120    +  CDS            DsRed1: wild-type DsRed mammalian codon-optimized
   3135..3218    +  CDS            large T antigen (fragment): large T antigen from SV40 (simian virus 40)
   3241..3362    +  polyA_signal   SV40 poly(A) signal: SV40 polyadenylation signal
   3396..3824    -  rep_origin     f1 ori (sequence partly withheld): f1 bacteriophage origin of replication; arrow indicates direction of (+) strand synthesis
   3851..3955    +  promoter       AmpR promoter: bla
   3957..4314    +  promoter       SV40 promoter: SV40 enhancer and early promoter
   4349..5143    +  CDS            NeoR/KanR: aminoglycoside phosphotransferase from Tn5; aph(3')-II (or nptII); confers resistance to neomycin, kanamycin, and G418 (Geneticin®)
   5164..5316    +  CDS            ble (fragment): BLE_KLEPN - Experimental evidence at protein level: Swiss-Prot protein existence level 1. Binding protein with a strong affinity to the bleomycin family of antibiotics. Binds to CL990; an antimitotic-antibiotic compound. From Klebsiella pneumoniae.
   5375..5422    +  polyA_signal   HSV TK poly(A) signal: herpes simplex virus thymidine kinase polyadenylation signal (Cole and Stacy, 1985)
   5513..5529    -  polyA_signal   bGH poly(A) signal (fragment): bovine growth hormone polyadenylation signal
   5751..6339    +  rep_origin     ori: high-copy-number ColE1/pMB1/pBR322/pUC origin of replication
   6454..6498    +  enhancer       CMV enhancer (fragment): human cytomegalovirus immediate early enhancer
