[The description below was written by a language model from this plasmid's Addgene catalogue record and pLannotate feature annotations shown in this document.]
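Description:
pDsRed1-N1 RanGAP is a mammalian expression plasmid built on the pDsRed1-N1 backbone (about 4.7 kb) carrying a roughly 1.8 kb human RANGAP1 cDNA, giving a sequenced construct of about 6.5 kb. The insert was placed into the SmaI site of the multiple cloning site, and both flanking sites were retained. In bacteria the plasmid replicates from a high-copy ColE1/pUC-type origin and is selected with kanamycin. An f1 origin is also present, which can support single-stranded DNA production. A single NeoR/KanR (Tn5 aminoglycoside phosphotransferase) gene serves both hosts. A bacterial bla-type promoter drives it in E. coli, and the SV40 enhancer/early promoter drives it in mammalian cells, where it permits G418 selection of stable transfectants. It is terminated by the HSV TK polyadenylation signal. The short ble, bGH poly(A) and SV40 large T antigen fragments in the annotation appear to be partial matches to backbone sequence rather than functional elements.

The expression cassette uses the human cytomegalovirus immediate early enhancer and promoter to drive the RANGAP1 coding sequence. This is followed after a short linker by mammalian codon-optimised wild-type DsRed1 and the SV40 polyadenylation signal. The product is therefore RanGAP1 tagged at its C terminus with the red fluorescent protein DsRed1. RanGAP1 is the GTPase-activating protein for Ran, converting cytoplasmic Ran-GTP to Ran-GDP and thereby supporting nuclear import and export. The associated publication concerns SUMO-1-dependent targeting of RanGAP1 to kinetochores and mitotic spindles, so the construct is suited to fluorescence imaging of RanGAP1 localisation in transfected mammalian cells, including during mitosis.
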