Addgene plasmid #13386: pDsRed1-N1 RanGAP
Depositing lab: Mary Dasso. Depositing organization: National Institute of Child Health and Human Development (NICHD). Publication: SUMO-1 targets RanGAP1 to kinetochores and mitotic spindles. Joseph J, Tan SH, Karpova TS, McNally JG, Dasso M. J Cell Biol. 2002 Feb 18. 156(4):595-602. 10.1083/jcb.200110109 PubMed 11854305.
Backbone
  Vector backbone: pDsRed1-N1
  Backbone size w/o insert (bp): 4700
  Vector type: Mammalian Expression
  Selectable markers: Neomycin (select with G418)
Growth in bacteria
  Bacterial resistance: Kanamycin, 50 μg/mL
  Growth temperature: 37°C
  Growth strain: DH5alpha
  Copy number: High Copy
Gene/Insert
  Gene/Insert name: RanGAP (alt name: RanGAP1)
  Species: H. sapiens (human)
  Insert size (bp): 1800
  Entrez Gene: RANGAP1 (a.k.a. Fug1, RANGAP, SD)
  Tag / fusion protein: DsRed1 (C terminal on backbone)
  Cloning method: Restriction Enzyme; 5′ cloning site SmaI (not destroyed); 3′ cloning site SmaI (not destroyed)
  Sequencing primers: 5′ CMV-F
Terms and licenses: Academic/Nonprofit Terms; Industry Terms: Not Available to Industry
How to cite: pDsRed1-N1 RanGAP was a gift from Mary Dasso (Addgene plasmid # 13386 ; http://n2t.net/addgene:13386 ; RRID:Addgene_13386)
