>Addgene plasmid #13386 | pDsRed1-N1 RanGAP | addgene partial sequence | sequence record 19760 | CMV-F 5'-CGCAAATGGGCGGTAGGCGTG-3'
TCAGATCCGCTAGCGCTACCGGACTCAGATCTCGAGCTCAAGCTTCGAATTCTGCAGTCGACGGTACCGC
GGGCCGGGATGGCCTCGGAAGACATTGCCAAGCTGGCAGAGACACTTGCCAAGACTCAGGTGGCCGGGGG
ACAGCTGAGTTTCAAAGGCAAGAGCCTCAAACTCAACACTGCAGAAGATGCTAAAGATGTGATTAAAGAG
ATTGAAGACTTTGACAGCTTGGAGGCTCTGCGTCTGGAAGGCAACACAGTGGGCGTGGAAGCCGCCAGGG
TCATCGCCAAGGCCTTAGAGAAGAAGTCGGAGTTGAAGCGCTGCCACTGGAGTGACATGTTCACGGGAAG
GCTGCGGACCGAGATCCCACCAGCCCTGATCTCACTAGGGGAAGGACTCATCACAGCTGGGGCTCAGCTG
GTGGAGCTGGACTTAAGCGACAACGCATTCGGGCCCGACGGTGTGCAAGGCTTCGAGGCCCTGCTCAAGA
GCTCAGCCTGCTTCACCCTGCAGGAACTCAAGCTCAACAACTGTGGCATGGGCATTGGCGGCGGCAAGAT
CCTGGCTGCAGCTCTGACCGAATGTCACCGGAAATCCAGTGCCCAAGGCAAGCCTCTGGCCCTGAAGGTC
TTTGTGGCTGGCAGAAACCGTCTGGAGAATGATGGCGCCACTGCCTTGGCAGAAGCTTTTAGGGTCATCG
GGACCCTGGAGGAGGTCCACATGCCACAGAATGGGATCAACCACCCTGGCATCACTGCCCTGGCCCAGGC
TTTCGCTGTCAACCCCCTGCTGCGGGTCATCAACCTGAATGACA
